>Addgene plasmid #53486 | pUAST myc Rab23 WT | addgene partial sequence | sequence record 87561 | pCasper-hs 5'-GCAACTACTGAAATCTGCCAAG-3'
ATAGGGAATTGGGAATTCGTTAACAGATCTGCGGCCGCGCCGCATGGAGCAGAAACTCATCTCTGAAGAG
GATCTGAGATCTCGAGCTCAAGCTTCGAATTCTGCAGTCGACGGTACCGCGGGCCCGGGATCATCAACAA
GTTTGTACAAAAAAGCAGGCTTAATGCGTCTAATCCAAACGGCAACCGGCGGTGCTGCTGCGTCCGTTCT
GCAGACCCACTCCCAGGCGCAGTACAACTACACCAGCATGCGTGAAGATGATATCGAGCTGGCCATTAAA
GTGGTCATTGTTGGAAATGGCGGCGTTGGCAAGTCATCAATGATCCAGCGCTATTGCAAAGGCATTTTCA
CGAAGGACTACAAGAAAACGATTGGAGTGGACTTCCTAGAGCGACAGATCGAGATCGACGGCGAGGATGT
GCGCATCATGCTGTGGGACACCGCCGGCCAGGAGGAGTTCGACTGCATCACAAAGGCGTACTACCGCGGC
GCCCAGGCTTCCGTCCTGGTCTTTTCGACGACGGATCGAGCATCCTTCGACGCGATCAAGGATTGGAAGC
GCAAGGTGGAGAACGAGTGCAACGAGATACCCACAGTGATTGTGCAGAACAAGATCGATCTTATCGAACA
GGCGGTGGTTACGGCCGACGAGGTGGAGACGCTGGCCAAGCTCCTCAACTGCCGGCTCATCCGCACCTCC
GTCAAGGAGGACATTAACGTGGCGTCCGTGTTTCGCTACCTGGCCACCAAGTGCCATCAGCTAATGACCC
AGAGCTACGACCAGGTGGCCGGAAACCAGCAAA
