[The description below was written by a language model from this plasmid's Addgene catalogue record.]
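Description:
pUAST myc Rab23 WT is an insect expression plasmid built on the pUAST backbone, the classic Drosophila vector for GAL4/UAS-controlled transgene expression. It is propagated in E. coli under ampicillin selection; the record lists its copy number as unknown and does not include a feature table, so the origin of replication and other backbone elements are not itemised. pUAST vectors in general carry P-element ends and a mini-white eye-colour marker for germline transformation of flies, but these parts are not explicitly documented in this record.

The insert is the wild-type coding sequence of Drosophila melanogaster Rab23 (CG2108), a member of the Rab family of small GTPases. It was introduced by Gateway recombination cloning, which implies a Gateway-adapted version of pUAST. A myc epitope tag supplied by the backbone is fused to the N terminus of the protein, allowing detection by immunostaining or western blotting, or pull-down with anti-myc antibodies, without the need for a Rab23-specific antibody. N-terminal placement is typical for Rab proteins, because it leaves the C-terminal end, where Rabs are lipid-modified for membrane attachment, unobstructed. The promoter field is given as GAL4, meaning transcription depends on GAL4-responsive upstream activating sequences. The listed sequencing primers are consistent with an hsp70-derived minimal promoter upstream of the insert and an SV40 polyadenylation signal downstream.

In use, the construct remains essentially silent until GAL4 is present, so tagged Rab23 can be expressed in chosen tissues or developmental stages by crossing transgenic flies to GAL4 driver lines, or in cultured insect cells by co-transfection with a GAL4 source. The "WT" designation suggests that it serves as the wild-type reference, although no mutant variants are described in this record.
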