Addgene plasmid #53486: pUAST myc Rab23 WT
Depositing lab: Matthew Scott. Depositing organization: Stanford University.
Backbone
  Vector backbone: pUAST
  Vector type: Insect Expression
Growth in bacteria
  Bacterial resistance: Ampicillin, 100 μg/mL
  Growth temperature: 37°C
  Growth strain: DH5alpha
  Copy number: Unknown
Gene/Insert
  Gene/Insert name: Rab23
  Species: D. melanogaster (fly)
  Entrez Gene: Rab23 (a.k.a. Dmel_CG2108, CG2108, DmRab23, Dmel\CG2108, Q9VNG6, rab23)
  Promoter: GAL4
  Tag / fusion protein: myc (N terminal on backbone)
  Cloning method: Gateway Cloning
  Sequencing primers: 5′ pCasper-hs; 3′ SV40pA-R
Terms and licenses: Academic/Nonprofit Terms; Industry Terms: Not Available to Industry
How to cite: pUAST myc Rab23 WT was a gift from Matthew Scott (Addgene plasmid # 53486 ; http://n2t.net/addgene:53486 ; RRID:Addgene_53486)
